>Addgene plasmid #71836 | pJK346 | depositor full sequence | sequence record 134139 | Full plasmid sequence
AGCGCCCAATACGCAAACCGCCTCTCCCCGCGCGTTGGCCGATTCATTAATGCAGCTGGCACGACAGGTT
TCCCGACTGGAAAGCGGGCAGTGAGCGCAACGCAATTAATGTGAGTTAGCTCACTCATTAGGCACCCCAG
GCTTTACACTTTATGCTTCCGGCTCGTATGTTGTGTGGAATTGTGAGCGGATAACAATTTCACACAGGAA
ACAGCTATGACATGATTACGAATTCCTCCGTTACAGACTTTAAAAAACCGGATAGATACCCACCGTGAGC
GAAACCGCCCCCCTGCCCTCTGCTTCCAGTGCTTTAGAAGATAAAGCAGCCTCTGCCCCCGTTGTGGGCA
TTATCATGGGCAGCCAGTCAGACTGGGAAACCATGCGCCATGCAGACGCATTGCTGACAGAGCTGGAAAT
TCCGCATGAAACCCTCATTGTTTCTGCAGATCGTACGCCAGACCGGTTGGCGGATTATGCGCGTACGGCA
GCCGAACGCGGCCTGAATGTGATTATTGCTGGGGCCGGTGGAGCTGCACATCTGCCGGGTATGTGTGCGG
CATGGACACGCCTGCCCGTGCTGGGTGTTCCAGTAGAATCTCGCGCTCTTAAAGGCATGGACAGCCTGCT
TTCCATTGTGCAGATGCCCGGCGGCGTGCCTGTGGGCACTTTGGCTATTGGGGCATCCGGCGCCAAAAAT
GCCGCCTTGCTGGCCGCCTCCATTCTTGCACTGTATAACCCGGCCCTTGCCGCACGCCTTGAAACATGGC
GCGCATTGCAGACGGCCTCTGTCCCCAACTCTCCCATTACCGAAGATAAATGACCTCCTTACATTCTAAG
CTTGGCACTGGCCGTCGTTTTACAACGTCGTGACTGGGAAAACCCTGGCGTTACCCAACTTAATCGCCTT
GCAGCACATCCCCCTTTCGCCAGCTGGCGTAATAGCGAAGAGGCCCGCACCGATCGCCCTTCCCAACAGT
TGCGCAGCCTGAATGGCGAATGGCGCCTGATGCGGTATTTTCTCCTTACGCATCTGTGCGGTATTTCACA
CCGCATA
[142 nt withheld, positions 1058-1199]
C
[141 nt withheld, positions 1201-1341]
CCTTTGACGTTGGAGTCCACGTTCTTT
[37 nt withheld, positions 1369-1405]
ACCCTATCTCGGGCTATTCTTTTGATTTATAAGGGATTTTGCCGATTTCGGCCTATTGGTTAAAAAATGA
GCTGATTTAACAAAAATTTAACGCGAATTTTAACAAAATATTAACGTTTACAATTTTATGGTGCACTCTC
AGTACAATCTGCTCTGATGCCGCATAGTTAAGCCAGCCCCGACACCCGCCAACACCCGCTGACGCGCCCT
GACGGGCTTGTCTGCTCCCGGCATCCGCTTACAGACAAGCTGTGACCGTCTCCGGGAGCTGCATGTGTCA
GAGGTTTTCACCGTCATCACCGAAACGCGCGAGACGAAAGGGCCTCGTGATACGCCTATTTTTATAGGTT
AATGTCATGATAATAATGGTTTCTTAGACGTCAGGTGGCACTTTTCGGGGAAATGTGCGCGGAACCCCTA
TTTGTTTATTTTTCTAAATACATTCAAATATGTATCCGCTCATGAGACAATAACCCTGATAAATGCTTCA
ATAATATTGAAAAAGGAAGAGTATGAGTATTCAACATTTCCGTGTCGCCCTTATTCCCTTTTTTGCGGCA
TTTTGCCTTCCTGTTTTTGCTCACCCAGAAACGCTGGTGAAAGTAAAAGATGCTGAAGATCAGTTGGGTG
CACGAGTGGGTTACATCGAACTGGATCTCAACAGCGGTAAGATCCTTGAGAGTTTTCGCCCCGAAGAACG
TTTTCCAATGATGAGCACTTTTAAAGTTCTGCTATGTGGCGCGGTATTATCCCGTATTGACGCCGGGCAA
GAGCAACTCGGTCGCCGCATACACTATTCTCAGAATGACTTGGTTGAGTACTCACCAGTCACAGAAAAGC
ATCTTACGGATGGCATGACAGTAAGAGAATTATGCAGTGCTGCCATAACCATGAGTGATAACACTGCGGC
CAACTTACTTCTGACAACGATCGGAGGACCGAAGGAGCTAACCGCTTTTTTGCACAACATGGGGGATCAT
GTAACTCGCCTTGATCGTTGGGAACCGGAGCTGAATGAAGCCATACCAAACGACGAGCGTGACACCACGA
TGCCTGTAGCAATGGCAACAACGTTGCGCAAACTATTAACTGGCGAACTACTTACTCTAGCTTCCCGGCA
ACAATTAATAGACTGGATGGAGGCGGATAAAGTTGCAGGACCACTTCTGCGCTCGGCCCTTCCGGCTGGC
TGGTTTATTGCTGATAAATCTGGAGCCGGTGAGCGTGGGTCTCGCGGTATCATTGCAGCACTGGGGCCAG
ATGGTAAGCCCTCCCGTATCGTAGTTATCTACACGACGGGGAGTCAGGCAACTATGGATGAACGAAATAG
ACAGATCGCTGAGATAGGTGCCTCACTGATTAAGCATTGGTAACTGTCAGACCAAGTTTACTCATATATA
CTTTAGATTGATTTAAAACTTCATTTTTAATTTAAAAGGATCTAGGTGAAGATCCTTTTTGATAATCTCA
TGACCAAAATCCCTTAACGTGAGTTTTCGTTCCACTGAGCGTCAGACCCCGTAGAAAAGATCAAAGGATC
TTCTTGAGATCCTTTTTTTCTGCGCGTAATCTGCTGCTTGCAAACAAAAAAACCACCGCTACCAGCGGTG
GTTTGTTTGCCGGATCAAGAGCTACCAACTCTTTTTCCGAAGGTAACTGGCTTCAGCAGAGCGCAGATAC
CAAATACTGTCCTTCTAGTGTAGCCGTAGTTAGGCCACCACTTCAAGAACTCTGTAGCACCGCCTACATA
CCTCGCTCTGCTAATCCTGTTACCAGTGGCTGCTGCCAGTGGCGATAAGTCGTGTCTTACCGGGTTGGAC
TCAAGACGATAGTTACCGGATAAGGCGCAGCGGTCGGGCTGAACGGGGGGTTCGTGCACACAGCCCAGCT
TGGAGCGAACGACCTACACCGAACTGAGATACCTACAGCGTGAGCTATGAGAAAGCGCCACGCTTCCCGA
AGGGAGAAAGGCGGACAGGTATCCGGTAAGCGGCAGGGTCGGAACAGGAGAGCGCACGAGGGAGCTTCCA
GGGGGAAACGCCTGGTATCTTTATAGTCCTGTCGGGTTTCGCCACCTCTGACTTGAGCGTCGATTTTTGT
GATGCTCGTCAGGGGGGCGGAGCCTATGGAAAAACGCCAGCAACGCGGCCTTTTTACGGTTCCTGGCCTT
TTGCTGGCCTTTTGCTCACATGTTCTTTCCTGCGTTATCCCCTGATTCTGTGGATAACCGTATTACCGCC
TTTGAGTGAGCTGATACCGCTCGCCGCAGCCGAACGACCGAGCGCAGCGAGTCAGTGAGCGAGGAAGCGG
AAG
Features (pLannotate 1.2.2; 13 found; start..end, strand, type, name):
      2..94      +  CDS            lacI (fragment): lac repressor; lacI; The lac repressor binds to the lac operator to inhibit transcription in E. coli. This inhibition can be relieved by adding lactose or isopropyl-β-D-thiogalactopyranoside (IPTG).
    107..128     +  protein_bind   CAP binding site: CAP binding activates transcription in the presence of cAMP. E. coli catabolite activator protein
    143..173     +  promoter       lac promoter: promoter for the E. coli lac operon
    181..197     +  protein_bind   lac operator: The lac repressor binds to the lac operator to inhibit transcription in E. coli. This inhibition can be relieved by adding lactose or isopropyl-β-D-thiogalactopyranoside (IPTG). lac repressor encoded by lacI
    344..805     +  CDS            purE (fragment): PURE_ECOLI - Experimental evidence at protein level: Swiss-Prot protein existence level 1. Catalyzes the conversion of N5-carboxyaminoimidazole ribonucleotide (N5-CAIR) to 4-carboxy-5-aminoimidazole ribonucleotide (CAIR). From Escherichia coli (strain K12).
    846..1000    +  CDS            lacZα (fragment): LacZα fragment of β-galactosidase; lacZ fragment
   1006..1057    -  misc_feature   bom (fragment): basis of mobility region from pBR322
   1076..1456    +  rep_origin     M13 ori (sequence partly withheld): M13 bacteriophage origin of replication; arrow indicates direction of (+) strand synthesis
   1532..1581    -  misc_feature   bom (fragment): basis of mobility region from pBR322
   1683..1718    -  CDS            rop (fragment): Rop protein, which maintains plasmids at low copy number; rop
   1813..1917    +  promoter       AmpR promoter: bla
   1918..2778    +  CDS            AmpR: β-lactamase; bla; confers resistance to ampicillin, carbenicillin, and related antibiotics
   2949..3537    +  rep_origin     ori: high-copy-number ColE1/pMB1/pBR322/pUC origin of replication
