[The description below was written by a language model from this plasmid's Addgene catalogue record and pLannotate feature annotations shown in this document.]
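Description:
pJK346 is a high-copy bacterial expression plasmid built on the pUC118 phagemid backbone, carrying a mutant purE gene from the acidophilic acetic acid bacterium Acetobacter aceti strain 1023. It replicates in E. coli from the pUC-type ColE1/pMB1 origin and is selected with ampicillin through the bla (β-lactamase) gene and its own promoter. The backbone also contains an M13 phage origin, which allows single-stranded DNA to be produced with helper phage. Small remnants of lacI, bom and rop in the annotation are non-functional backbone fragments.

The insert sits between retained EcoRI and HindIII sites in the polylinker, downstream of the CAP binding site, lac promoter and lac operator, and interrupts the lacZα region, of which only a fragment remains downstream. It encodes N5-carboxyaminoimidazole ribonucleotide mutase, the purine biosynthesis enzyme that converts N5-CAIR to CAIR, with histidine-59 replaced by aspartate (H59D). The automated annotation labels this coding region as a fragment of E. coli PurE. That label reflects homology matching, since the catalogue record identifies the gene as the A. aceti ortholog. According to the depositor, the 5′ untranslated region includes a 43 bp intergenic segment from between the A. aceti lpxH and purE genes that is presumed to contain the native promoter, so transcription may arise from this element as well as from the vector's lac promoter. No affinity tags are recorded.

The associated work concerns biochemical and structural characterisation of the A. aceti mutase. This suggests the plasmid is one of a set of point mutants for examining the contribution of individual residues such as His59, although the record does not state the specific experimental role of this variant.
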