Addgene plasmid #71836: pJK346
Purpose: Cloned region contains Acetobacter aceti 1023 purE(H59D) gene
Depositing lab: T. J. Kappock. Depositing organization: Washington University in Saint Louis. Publication: Biochemical and structural studies of N5-carboxyaminoimidazole ribonucleotide mutase from the acidophilic bacterium Acetobacter aceti. Constantine CZ, Starks CM, Mill CP, Ransome AE, Karpowicz SJ, Francois JA, Goodman RA, Kappock TJ. Biochemistry. 2006 Jul 11;45(27):8193-208. 10.1021/bi060465n PubMed 16819818.
Backbone
  Vector backbone: pUC118
  Backbone size w/o insert (bp): 3162
  Total vector size (bp): 3719
  Vector type: Bacterial Expression
Growth in bacteria
  Bacterial resistance: Ampicillin, 100 μg/mL
  Growth temperature: 37°C
  Growth strain: DH5alpha
  Copy number: High Copy
Gene/Insert
  Gene/Insert name: N5-carboxyaminoimidazole ribonucleotide mutase (alt names: purE; AZ09_02690)
  Species: Acetobacter aceti 1023
  Mutation: changes histidine-59 to aspartate
  GenBank ID: AAZ04483.1 KDE21029.1
  Promoter: lac
  Cloning method: Restriction Enzyme; 5′ cloning site EcoRI (not destroyed); 3′ cloning site HindIII (not destroyed)
  Sequencing primers: 5′ M13-forward; 3′ M13-reverse
Terms and licenses: Academic/Nonprofit Terms; Industry Terms: Not Available to Industry
Depositor comments: The 5‘-UTR contains a 43 bp region between the A. aceti (not E coli as in the publication) lpxH and purE genes, which is presumed to harbor the endogenous promoter region.
How to cite: pJK346 was a gift from T. J. Kappock (Addgene plasmid # 71836 ; http://n2t.net/addgene:71836 ; RRID:Addgene_71836)
