>Addgene plasmid #71836 | pJK346 | addgene partial sequence | sequence record 134136 | M13-F20 5'-TGTAAAACGACGGCCAGT-3'
TTATCTTCGGTAATGGGAGAGTTGGGGACAGAGGCCGTCTGCAATGCGCGCCATGTTTCAAGGCGTGCGG
CAAGGGCCGGGTTATACAGTGCAAGAATGGAGGCGGCCAGCAAGGCGGCATTTTTGGCGCCGGATGCCCC
AATAGCCAAAGTGCCCACAGGCACGCCGCCGGGCATCTGCACAATGGAAAGCAGGCTGTCCATGCCTTTA
AGAGCGCGAGATTCTACTGGAACACCCAGCACGGGCAGGCGTGTCCATGCCGCACACATACCCGGCAGAT
GTGCAGCTCCACCGGCCCCAGCAATAATCACATTCAGGCCGCGTTCGGCTGCCGTACGCGCATAATCCGC
CAACCGGTCTGGCGTACGATCTGCAGAAACAATGAGGGTTTCATGCGGAATTTCCAGCTCTGTCAGCAAT
GCGTCTGCATGGCGCATGGTTTCCCAGTCTGACTGGCTGCCCATGATAATGCCCACAACGGGGGCAGAGG
CTGCTTTATCTTCTAAAGCACTGGAAGCAGAGGGCAGGGGGGCGGTTTCGCTCACGGTGGGTATCTATCC
GGTTTTTTAAAGTCTGTAACGGAGGAATTCGTAATCATGTCATAGCTGTTTCCTGTGTGAAATTGTTATC
CGCTCACAATTCCACACAACATACGAGCCGGAAGCATAAAGTGTAAAGCCTGGGGTGCCTAATGAGTGAG
CTAACTCACATTAATTGCGTTGCGCTCACTGCCCGCTTTCCAGTCGGGAAACCTGTCGTGCCAGCTGCAT
TAATGAATCGGCCAACGCGCGGGGAGAGGCGGTTTGCGTATTGGGCGCTCTTCCGCTTCCTCGCTCACTG
ACTCGCTGCGCTCGGTCGTTCGGCTGCGGCGAGCGGTATCAGCTCACTCAAAGGCGGTAATACGGTTATC
CACAGAATCAGGGGATAACGCAGGAAAGAACATGTGAGCAAAAGGCCAGCAAAAGGCCAGGAACCGTAAA
AAGGCCGCGTTGCTGGCGTTTTTCCATAGGCTCCGCCCCCCTGAC
