>Addgene plasmid #71836 | pJK346 | addgene partial sequence | sequence record 134137 | M13-Rev 5'-CAGGAAACAGCTATGACC-3'
AAACCGGATAGATACCCACCGTGAGCGAAACCGCCCCCCTGCCCTCTGCTTCCAGTGCTTTAGAAGATAA
AGCAGCCTCTGCCCCCGTTGTGGGCATTATCATGGGCAGCCAGTCAGACTGGGAAACCATGCGCCATGCA
GACGCATTGCTGACAGAGCTGGAAATTCCGCATGAAACCCTCATTGTTTCTGCAGATCGTACGCCAGACC
GGTTGGCGGATTATGCGCGTACGGCAGCCGAACGCGGCCTGAATGTGATTATTGCTGGGGCCGGTGGAGC
TGCACATCTGCCGGGTATGTGTGCGGCATGGACACGCCTGCCCGTGCTGGGTGTTCCAGTAGAATCTCGC
GCTCTTAAAGGCATGGACAGCCTGCTTTCCATTGTGCAGATGCCCGGCGGCGTGCCTGTGGGCACTTTGG
CTATTGGGGCATCCGGCGCCAAAAATGCCGCCTTGCTGGCCGCCTCCATTCTTGCACTGTATAACCCGGC
CCTTGCCGCACGCCTTGAAACATGGCGCGCATTGCAGACGGCCTCTGTCCCCAACTCTCCCATTACCGAA
GATAAATGACCTCCTTACATTCTAAGCTTGGCACTGGCCGTCGTTTTACAACGTCGTGACTGGGAAAACC
CTGGCGTTACCCAACTTAATCGCCTTGCAGCACATCCCCCTTTCGCCAGCTGGCGTAATAGCGAAGAGGC
CCGCACCGATCGCCCTTCCCAACAGTTGCGCAGCCTGAATGGCGAATGG
